>Addgene plasmid #188457 | K365-micro | addgene full sequence | sequence record 374269 | Addgene NGS Result
ATCGACGCTCAAGTCAGAGGTGGCGAAACCCGACAGGACTATAAAGATACCAGGCGTTTCCCCCTGGAAG
CTCCCTCGTGCGCTCTCCTGTTCCGACCCTGCCGCTTACCGGATACCTGTCCGCCTTTCTCCCTTCGGGA
AGCGTGGCGCTTTCTCATAGCTCACGCTGTAGGTATCTCAGTTCGGTGTAGGTCGTTCGCTCCAAGCTGG
GCTGTGTGCACGAACCCCCCGTTCAGCCCGACCGCTGCGCCTTATCCGGTAACTATCGTCTTGAGTCCAA
CCCGGTAAGACACGACTTATCGCCACTGGCAGCAGCCACTGGTAACAGGATTAGCAGAGCGAGGTATGTA
GGCGGTGCTACAGAGTTCTTGAAGTGGTGGCCTAACTACGGCTACACTAGAAGGACAGTATTTGGTATCT
GCGCTCTGCTGAAGCCAGTTACCTTCGGAAAAAGAGTTGGTAGCTCTTGATCCGGCAAACAAACCACCGC
TGGTAGCGGTGGTTTTTTTGTTTGCAAGCAGCAGATTACGCGCAGAAAAAAAGGATCTCAAGAAGATCCT
TTGATCTTTTCTACGGGGTCTGACGCTCAGTGGAACGAAAACTCACGTTAAGGGATTTTGGTCATGAGAT
TATCAAAAAGGATCTTCACCTAGATCCTTTTAAATTAAAAATGAAGTTTTAAATCAATCTAAAGTATATA
TGAGTAAACTTGGTCTGACAGTTACCAATGCTTAATCAGTGAGGCACCTATCTCAGCGATCTGTCTATTT
CGTTCATCCATAGTTGCCTGACTCCCCGTCGTGTAGATAACTACGATACGGGAGGGCTTACCATCTGGCC
CCAGTGCTGCAATGATACCGCGAGACCCACGCTCACCGGCTCCAGATTTATCAGCAATAAACCAGCCAGC
CGGAAGGGCCGAGCGCAGAAGTGGTCCTGCAACTTTATCCGCCTCCATCCAGTCTATTAATTGTTGCCGG
GAAGCTAGAGTAAGTAGTTCGCCAGTTAATAGTTTGCGCAACGTTGTTGCCATTGCTACAGGCATCGTGG
TGTCACGCTCGTCGTTTGGTATGGCTTCATTCAGCTCCGGTTCCCAACGATCAAGGCGAGTTACATGATC
CCCCATGTTGTGCAAAAAAGCGGTTAGCTCCTTCGGTCCTCCGATCGTTGTCAGAAGTAAGTTGGCCGCA
GTGTTATCACTCATGGTTATGGCAGCACTGCATAATTCTCTTACTGTCATGCCATCCGTAAGATGCTTTT
CTGTGACTGGTGAGTACTCAACCAAGTCATTCTGAGAATAGTGTATGCGGCGACCGAGTTGCTCTTGCCC
GGCGTCAATACGGGATAATACCGCGCCACATAGCAGAACTTTAAAAGTGCTCATCATTGGAAAACGTTCT
TCGGGGCGAAAACTCTCAAGGATCTTACCGCTGTTGAGATCCAGTTCGATGTAACCCACTCGTGCACCCA
ACTGATCTTCAGCATCTTTTACTTTCACCAGCGTTTCTGGGTGAGCAAAAACAGGAAGGCAAAATGCCGC
AAAAAAGGGAATAAGGGCGACACGGAAATGTTGAATACTCATACTCTTCCTTTTTCAATATTATTGAAGC
ATTTATCAGGGTTATTGTCTCATGAGCGGATACATATTTGAATGTATTTAGAAAAATAAACAAATAGGGG
TTCCGCGCACATTTCCCCGAAAAGTGCCACCTGACGTCTAAGAAACCATTATTATCATGACATTAACCTA
TAAAAATAGGCGTATCACGAGGCCCTTTCGTCTTCACCTCGAGAAATCATAAAAAATTTATTTGCTTTGT
GAGCGGATAACAATTATAATAGATTCAATTGTGAGCGGATAACAATTTCACACAGAATTCATTAAAGAGG
AGAAATTAACTATGAGAGGATCGCATCACCATCACCATCACGGATCTAAAATCGAAGAAGGTAAACTGGT
AATCTGGATTAACGGCGATAAAGGCTATAACGGTCTCGCTGAAGTCGGTAAGAAATTCGAGAAAGATACC
GGAATTAAAGTCACCGTTGAGCATCCGGATAAACTGGAAGAGAAATTCCCACAGGTTGCGGCAACTGGCG
ATGGCCCTGACATTATCTTCTGGGCACACGACCGCTTTGGTGGCTACGCTCAATCTGGCCTGTTGGCTGA
AATCACCCCGGACAAAGCGTTCCAGGACAAGCTGTATCCGTTTACCTGGGATGCCGTACGTTACAACGGC
AAGCTGATTGCTTACCCGATCGCTGTTGAAGCGTTATCGCTGATTTATAACAAAGACCTGCTGCCGAACC
CGCCAAAAACCTGGGAAGAGATCCCGGCGCTGGATAAAGAACTGAAAGCGAAAGGTAAGAGCGCGCTGAT
GTTCAACCTGCAAGAACCGTACTTCACCTGGCCGCTGATTGCTGCTGACGGGGGTTATGCGTTCAAGTAT
GAAAACGGCAAGTACGACATTAAAGACGTGGGCGTGGATAACGCTGGCGCGAAAGCGGGTCTGACCTTCC
TGGTTGACCTGATTAAAAACAAACACATGAATGCAGACACCGATTACTCCATCGCAGAAGCTGCCTTTAA
TAAAGGCGAAACAGCGATGACCATCAACGGCCCGTGGGCATGGTCCAACATCGACACCAGCAAAGTGAAT
TATGGTGTAACGGTACTGCCGACCTTCAAGGGTCAACCATCCAAACCGTTCGTTGGCGTGCTGAGCGCAG
GTATTAACGCCGCCAGTCCGAACAAAGAGCTGGCAAAAGAGTTCCTCGAAAACTATCTGCTGACTGATGA
AGGTCTGGAAGCGGTTAATAAAGACAAACCGCTGGGTGCCGTAGCGCTGAAGTCTTACGAGGAAGAGTTG
GCGAAAGATCCACGTATTGCCGCCACTATGGAAAACGCCCAGAAAGGTGAAATCATGCCGAACATCCCGC
AGATGTCCGCTTTCTGGTATGCCGTGCGTACTGCGGTGATCAACGCCGCCAGCGGTCGTCAGACTGTCGA
TGAAGCCCTGAAAGACGCGCAGACTAATTCGAGCTCGAACAACAACAACAATAACAATAACAACAACCTC
GGGATCGAGGGAACGACCGAAAACCTGTATTTTCAGGGATCCGGTAGTATGTCCGCGGAACGAGAGATTC
CCGCCGAGGACAGCATCAAAGTGGTCTGCCGATTCCGACCGCTGAACGACAGCGAAGAGAAGGCCGGCTC
CAAGTTCGTGGTCAAGTTCCCCAACAATGTGGAGGAGAACTGCATATCCATAGCGGGCAAGGTGTATTTG
TTCGACAAGGTCTTCAAACCGAATGCATCCCAGGAAAAGGTCTACAATGAGGCGGCCAAGTCCATTGTTA
CGGATGTCCTGGCCGGGTACAATGGAACGATATTCGCATATGGTCAGACGTCCTCCGGAAAAACGCATAC
GATGGAGGGCGTGATCGGGGACTCCGTAAAACAGGGTATCATACCACGTATCGTCAACGACATTTTCAAT
CACATCTACGCGATGGAGGTGAACCTGGAGTTTCACATCAAGGTCTCCTACTACGAGATCTACATGGACA
AGATTCGAGATCTGTTGGACGTCTCCAAGGTGAACCTTAGTGTGCACGAGGATAAGAACCGGGTGCCGTA
CGTCAAGGGCGCTACGGAACGGTTCGTCTCGTCGCCGGAGGATGTTTTCGAGGTGATCGAGGAGGGCAAA
TCCAATCGTCACATCGCTGTGACAAACATGAACGAGCATTCTTCGCGATCCCACTCAGTATTCCTTATCA
ATGTGAAGCAGGAGAACCTGGAGAACCAGAAGAAACTATCCGGCAAACTCTACCTGGTGGATTTGGCCGG
TTCCGAGAAGGTTTCCAAGACTGGAGCGGAGGGAACCGTTCTTGATGAAGCCAAGAACATCAACAAGTCG
CTGTCGGCCTTGGGCAACGTAATTTCTGCCCTGGCGGACGGAAACAAAACGCACATCCCCTACCGTGATT
CCAAGCTAACGCGCATCCTGCAGGAGTCGCTGGGAGGCAACGCACGCACAACCATCGTCATCTGCTGCTC
TCCAGCCAGTTTCAACGAATCTGAAACGAAGTCAACGCTGGACTTCGGTCGTAGAGCCAAGACAGTGAAG
AACGTGGTCTGCGTTAACGAGGAGCTTACTGCCGAGGAATGGAAGCGACGCTATGAAAAGGAGAAGGAAA
AGAACGCCCGACTAAAGGGTAAGGGTAGTGGTAGTGGATCCAGCTCCCCGAAACGCCCTAAGCTGCTGCG
TGAATATTACGATTGGCTGGTTGATAACAGCTTTACCCCATATCTGGTGGTGGATGCCACATACCTGGGC
GTGAACGTGCCCGTGGAGTATGTGAAAGACGGTCAGATCGTGCTGAATCTGTCTGCAAGTGCGACCGGCA
ACCTGCAACTGACAAATGATTTTATCCAGTTCAACGCCCAGTTTAAGGGCGTGTCTCGTGAACTGTATAT
CCCGATGGGTGCCGCTCTGGCCATTTACGCTCGCGAGAACGGCGATGGTGTGATGTTCGAACCAGAAGAA
ATCTATGACGAGCTGAATATTGGTTAAAAGCTTAATTAGCTGAGCTTGGACTCCTGTTGATAGATCCAGT
AATGACCTCAGAACTCCATCTGGATTTGTTCAGAACGCTCGGTTGCCGCCGGGCGTTTTTTATTGGTGAG
AATCCAAGCTAGCTTGGCGAGATTTTCAGGAGCTAAGGAAGCTAAAATGGAGAAAAAAATCACTGGATAT
ACCACCGTTGATATATCCCAATGGCATCGTAAAGAACATTTTGAGGCATTTCAGTCAGTTGCTCAATGTA
CCTATAACCAGACCGTTCAGCTGGATATTACGGCCTTTTTAAAGACCGTAAAGAAAAATAAGCACAAGTT
TTATCCGGCCTTTATTCACATTCTTGCCCGCCTGATGAATGCTCATCCGGAATTTCGTATGGCAATGAAA
GACGGTGAGCTGGTGATATGGGATAGTGTTCACCCTTGTTACACCGTTTTCCATGAGCAAACTGAAACGT
TTTCATCGCTCTGGAGTGAATACCACGACGATTTCCGGCAGTTTCTACACATATATTCGCAAGATGTGGC
GTGTTACGGTGAAAACCTGGCCTATTTCCCTAAAGGGTTTATTGAGAATATGTTTTTCGTCTCAGCCAAT
CCCTGGGTGAGTTTCACCAGTTTTGATTTAAACGTGGCCAATATGGACAACTTCTTCGCCCCCGTTTTCA
CCATGGGCAAATATTATACGCAAGGCGACAAGGTGCTGATGCCGCTGGCGATTCAGGTTCATCATGCCGT
TTGTGATGGCTTCCATGTCGGCAGAATGCTTAATGAATTACAACAGTACTGCGATGAGTGGCAGGGCGGG
GCGTAATTTTTTTAAGGCAGTTATTGGTGCCCTTAAACGCCTGGGGTAATGACTCTCTAGCTTGAGGCAT
CAAATAAAACGAAAGGCTCAGTCGAAAGACTGGGCCTTTCGTTTTATCTGTTGTTTGTCGGTGAACGCTC
TCCTGAGTAGGACAAATCCGCCCTCTAGATTACGTGCAGTCGATGATAAGCTGTCAAACATGAGAATTGT
GCCTAATGAGTGAGCTAACTTACATTAATTGCGTTGCGCTCACTGCCCGCTTTCCAGTCGGGAAACCTGT
CGTGCCAGCTGCATTAATGAATCGGCCAACGCGCGGGGAGAGGCGGTTTGCGTATTGGGCGCCAGGGTGG
TTTTTCTTTTCACCAGTGAGACGGGCAACAGCTGATTGCCCTTCACCGCCTGGCCCTGAGAGAGTTGCAG
CAAGCGGTCCACGCTGGTTTGCCCCAGCAGGCGAAAATCCTGTTTGATGGTGGTTAACGGCGGGATATAA
CATGAGCTGTCTTCGGTATCGTCGTATCCCACTACCGAGATATCCGCACCAACGCGCAGCCCGGACTCGG
TAATGGCGCGCATTGCGCCCAGCGCCATCTGATCGTTGGCAACCAGCATCGCAGTGGGAACGATGCCCTC
ATTCAGCATTTGCATGGTTTGTTGAAAACCGGACATGGCACTCCAGTCGCCTTCCCGTTCCGCTATCGGC
TGAATTTGATTGCGAGTGAGATATTTATGCCAGCCAGCCAGACGCAGACGCGCCGAGACAGAACTTAATG
GGCCCGCTAACAGCGCGATTTGCTGGTGACCCAATGCGACCAGATGCTCCACGCCCAGTCGCGTACCGTC
TTCATGGGAGAAAATAATACTGTTGATGGGTGTCTGGTCAGAGACATCAAGAAATAACGCCGGAACATTA
GTGCAGGCAGCTTCCACAGCAATGGCATCCTGGTCATCCAGCGGATAGTTAATGATCAGCCCACTGACGC
GTTGCGCGAGAAGATTGTGCACCGCCGCTTTACAGGCTTCGACGCCGCTTCGTTCTACCATCGACACCAC
CACGCTGGCACCCAGTTGATCGGCGCGAGATTTAATCGCCGCGACAATTTGCGACGGCGCGTGCAGGGCC
AGACTGGAGGTGGCAACGCCAATCAGCAACGACTGTTTGCCCGCCAGTTGTTGTGCCACGCGGTTGGGAA
TGTAATTCAGCTCCGCCATCGCCGCTTCCACTTTTTCCCGCGTTTTCGCAGAAACGTGGCTGGCCTGGTT
CACCACGCGGGAAACGGTCTGATAAGAGACACCGGCATACTCTGCGACATCGTATAACGTTACTGGTTTC
ACATTCACCACCCTGAATTGACTCTCTTCCGGGCGCTATCATGCCATACCGCGAAAGGTTTTGCACCATT
CGATGGTGTCGGAATTTCGGGCAGCGTTGGGTCCTGGCCACGGGTGCGCATGATCTAGAGCTGCCTCGCG
CGTTTCGGTGATGACGGTGAAAACCTCTGACACATGCAGCTCCCGGAGACGGTCACAGCTTGTCTGTAAG
CGGATGCCGGGAGCAGACAAGCCCGTCAGGGCGCGTCAGCGGGTGTTGGCGGGTGTCGGGGCGCAGCCAT
GACCCAGTCACGTAGCGATAGCGGAGTGTATACTGGCTTAACTATGCGGCATCAGAGCAGATTGTACTGA
GAGTGCACCATATGCGGTGTGAAATACCGCACAGATGCGTAAGGAGAAAATACCGCATCAGGCGCTCTTC
CGCTTCCTCGCTCACTGACTCGCTGCGCTCGGTCGTTCGGCTGCGGCGAGCGGTATCAGCTCACTCAAAG
GCGGTAATACGGTTATCCACAGAATCAGGGGATAACGCAGGAAAGAACATGTGAGCAAAAGGCCAGCAAA
AGGCCAGGAACCGTAAAAAGGCCGCGTTGCTGGCGTTTTTCCATAGGCTCCGCCCCCCTGACGAGCATCA
CAAAA
Features (pLannotate 1.2.2; 20 found; start..end, strand, type, name):
    722..1582    -  CDS            AmpR: β-lactamase; bla; confers resistance to ampicillin, carbenicillin, and related antibiotics
   1583..1687    -  promoter       AmpR promoter: bla
   1797..1841    +  promoter       T5 promoter: bacteriophage T5 promoter for E. coli RNA polymerase, with embedded lac operator
   1849..1865    +  protein_bind   lac operator: The lac repressor binds to the lac operator to inhibit transcription in E. coli. This inhibition can be relieved by adding lactose or isopropyl-β-D-thiogalactopyranoside (IPTG). lac repressor encoded by lacI
   1914..1931    +  CDS            7xHis (fragment): 6xHis affinity tag
   1938..3035    +  CDS            MBP: maltose binding protein from E. coli; malE (mutated); This version of the gene does not encode a signal sequence, so MBP will remain in the cytosol.
   3099..3118    +  CDS            TEV site (fragment): tobacco etch virus (TEV) protease recognition and cleavage site
   3150..3863    +  CDS            Kif5c: KIF5C_RAT - Also known as Nkhc2. Experimental evidence at protein level: Swiss-Prot protein existence level 1. Involved in synaptic transmission (By similarity). Mediates dendritic trafficking of mRNAs (By similarity). Kinesin is a microtubule-associated force-producing protein that may play a role in organelle transport (By similarity). Required for anterograde axonal transportation of MAPK8IP3/JIP3 which is essential for MAPK8IP3/JIP3 function in axon elongation (PubMed:23576431). From Rattus norvegicus (Rat).
   4242..4571    +  CDS            sspB (fragment): SSPB_HAEIN - Experimental evidence at protein level: Swiss-Prot protein existence level 1. Also stimulates degradation of the N-terminus of RseA (residues 1-108, alone or in complex with sigma-E) by ClpX-ClpP in a non-ssrA-mediated fashion. From Haemophilus influenzae (strain ATCC 51907 / DSM 11121 / KW20 / Rd).
   4599..4693    +  terminator     lambda t0 terminator: transcription terminator from phage lambda
   4708..4736    +  promoter       cat promoter (fragment): promoter of the E. coli cat gene encoding chloramphenicol acetyltransferase
   4737..5393    +  CDS            cat: CAT_ECOLX - Experimental evidence at protein level: Swiss-Prot protein existence level 1. This enzyme is an effector of chloramphenicol resistance in bacteria. From Escherichia coli. This protein is used as a marker in many commonly used cloning vectors, such as pACYC184.
   5461..5547    +  terminator     rrnB T1 terminator: Escherichia coli rrnB; transcription terminator T1 from the E. coli rrnB gene
   5570..5587    -  promoter       tet promoter (fragment): E. coli promoter for tetracycline efflux protein gene
   5606..5627    -  protein_bind   CAP binding site: CAP binding activates transcription in the presence of cAMP. E. coli catabolite activator protein
   5640..6722    -  CDS            lacI: lac repressor; lacI; The lac repressor binds to the lac operator to inhibit transcription in E. coli. This inhibition can be relieved by adding lactose or isopropyl-β-D-thiogalactopyranoside (IPTG).
   6723..6800    -  promoter       lacIq promoter: lacI (mutant); In the lacIq allele, a single base change in the promoter boosts expression of the lacI gene about 10-fold.
   6849..6890    +  CDS            rop (fragment): Rop protein, which maintains plasmids at low copy number; rop
   6992..7132    +  misc_feature   bom: basis of mobility region from pBR322
   7318..551     -  rep_origin     ori (across the origin): high-copy-number ColE1/pMB1/pBR322/pUC origin of replication
