[The description below was written by a language model from this plasmid's Addgene catalogue record and pLannotate feature annotations shown in this document.]
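Description:
K365-micro is a bacterial expression plasmid built on the Qiagen pQE-80L backbone, encoding one half of an optically induced kinesin motor dimerization system. It replicates in E. coli from a ColE1/pMB1-type origin and is selected with ampicillin through the bla (AmpR) gene. The sequenced 7,355 nt record also shows other typical backbone elements: a cat coding sequence with a fragmentary cat promoter, a bom site, a rop fragment, and a lacI repressor gene driven by the lacIq promoter.

The payload is a single fusion open reading frame. It starts with an N-terminal 6xHis tag and cytosolic maltose-binding protein (MBP, lacking its signal sequence), followed by a TEV protease cleavage site. Next come amino acids 1–365 of the Drosophila melanogaster kinesin-1 heavy chain (Khc), and the frame ends with a C-terminal SspB "micro" domain. The automated annotation labels the motor region by its similarity to rat Kif5c and the SspB segment by a Haemophilus homologue, which reflects best database matches rather than the stated origin. The catalogue entry lists a T7 promoter, but the feature table instead finds a phage T5 promoter with lac operators, consistent with the pQE-80L backbone. Expression would therefore be IPTG-inducible under control of the plasmid-borne lac repressor, with transcription ended by the lambda t0 terminator.

The His and MBP tags support affinity purification and solubility, and TEV cleavage allows their removal. SspB variants are the binding partners used in light-inducible dimer systems, so the purified motor can presumably be linked to a complementary tagged kinesin under illumination. The associated work used this approach to pattern active stresses in microtubule-based active fluids.
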