Addgene plasmid #188457: K365-micro
Purpose: Component of optically-induced motor dimerization system
Depositing lab: Zvonimir Dogic. Depositing organization: University of California, Santa Barbara. Publication: Spatio-temporal patterning of extensile active stresses in microtubule-based active fluids. Lemma LM, Varghese M, Ross TD, Thomson M, Baskaran A, Dogic Z. PNAS Nexus. 2023 Apr 12;2(5):pgad130. doi: 10.1093/pnasnexus/pgad130. eCollection 2023 May. PubMed 37168671.
Backbone
  Vector backbone: pQE-80L
  Backbone manufacturer: Qiagen
  Vector type: Bacterial Expression
Growth in bacteria
  Bacterial resistance: Ampicillin, 100 μg/mL
  Growth temperature: 37°C
  Growth strain: DH5alpha
  Copy number: Unknown
Gene/Insert
  Gene/Insert name: Kinesin 1-365 (alt names: Kinesin heavy chain; His MBP K365 SspB micro)
  Species: D. melanogaster (fly)
  Mutation: Kinesin amino acids 1-365
  Entrez Gene: Khc (a.k.a. Dmel_CG7765, 2R6, CG7765, DK, DKH, Dm KHC, DmK, DmKHC, Dmel\CG7765, Dmkin, KHC, KIF 5A, KIF5, KIF5B, KIN, Kif5, Kin, Kin-1, Kinesin, Kinesin-1, khc, kin, kinesin, kinesin-1, l(2)W12, l(2)k13219, l(2)k13314, l(2R)W12, pgs)
  Promoter: T7
  Tag / fusion protein: 6xHis-MBP-TEV (N terminal on insert); SspB micro (C terminal on insert)
  Cloning method: Gibson Cloning
  Sequencing primers: 5′ GAACGCCCGACTAAAGGGTAAGggtagtggtagtggatccagctccccgaaacgc; 3′ CTTACCCTTTAGTCGGGCGTTC
Terms and licenses: Academic/Nonprofit Terms; Industry Terms: Not Available to Industry
Depositor comments: Plasmid was derived from plasmids made by Jeff Gelles, Brian Kulman and Matt Thomson. This plasmid was created with Tyler Ross and Matt Thomson.
How to cite: K365-micro was a gift from Zvonimir Dogic (Addgene plasmid # 188457 ; http://n2t.net/addgene:188457 ; RRID:Addgene_188457)
